>Addgene plasmid #8776 | 3462 pSFFV-neo Bcl-2 | addgene partial sequence | sequence record 17231 | SFFV-F 5'-attgattgactgcccacctc-3'
GGCTCGTCCGGGATTTGGAGACCCCGCCCAGGGACCACCGACCCACCGTCGGGAGGTAAGCTGGCCAGCG
ATCGTTTTGTCTCCGTCTCTGTCTTTGGAATTCAGTCGGGACTTGAAGTGCCATTGGTACCTGCAGCTTC
TTTTCGGGGAAGGATGGCGCAAGCCGGGAGAACAGGGTATGATAACCGGGAGATCGTGATGAAGTACATA
CATTATAAGCTGTCACAGAGGGGCTACGAGTGGGATGCTGGAGATGCGGACGCGGCGCCCCTGGGGGCTG
CCCCCACCCCTGGCATCTTCTCCTTCCAGCCTGAGAGCAACCCAATGCCTGCTGTGCACCGGGACATGGC
TGCCAGGACGTCTCCTCTCAGGCCCCTCGTTGCCACCGCTGGGCCTGCGCTCAGCCCTGTGCCACCTGTG
GTCCATCTGACCCTCCGCCGGGCTGGGGATGACTTCTCTCGTCGCTACCGTCGTGACTTCGCAGAGATGT
CCAGTCAGCTGCACCTGACGCCCTTCACCGCGAGGGGACGCTTTGCCACGGTG
