[The description below was written by a language model from this plasmid's Addgene catalogue record.]
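Description:
3462 pSFFV-neo Bcl-2 is a mammalian expression plasmid built on the pSFFV-neo backbone (about 7.2 kb without insert) and carrying a roughly 900 bp mouse Bcl2 cDNA. In bacteria it is maintained as a high-copy plasmid under ampicillin selection. In mammalian cells a neomycin resistance marker allows G418 selection of transfectants, which makes the vector suitable for deriving stable cell lines as well as for transient expression. The record does not list the origin of replication or provide a feature map, so the detailed layout of the backbone is not documented here.

The Bcl-2 insert was cloned by restriction digestion into an EcoRI site, and EcoRI sites are retained on both sides. The fragment can therefore be excised with a single enzyme, but its orientation is not fixed by the cloning strategy itself. The promoter is not stated explicitly. However, the backbone name and the listed SFFV forward sequencing primer suggest that expression is driven by the spleen focus-forming virus long terminal repeat, a strong viral promoter often used in haematopoietic and other mammalian cells. No epitope tags, fusion partners or reporters are recorded, so the construct appears to express untagged protein.

Bcl-2 is the prototypical anti-apoptotic member of its family and protects cells from programmed cell death. The plasmid is associated with work on survival-factor-induced serine phosphorylation of the death agonist BAD and its binding to 14-3-3 rather than BCL-X(L). Its typical use is enforced Bcl-2 expression in G418-selected mammalian cells to study apoptosis regulation and interactions among BCL-2 family proteins.
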