Addgene plasmid #8776: 3462 pSFFV-neo Bcl-2
Depositing lab: Stanley Korsmeyer. Depositing organization: Dana-Farber Cancer Institute. Publication: Serine phosphorylation of death agonist BAD in response to survival factor results in binding to 14-3-3 not BCL-X(L). Zha J, Harada H, Yang E, Jockel J, Korsmeyer SJ. Cell 1996 Nov 15;87(4):619-28. 10.1016/S0092-8674(00)81382-3 PubMed 8929531.
Backbone
  Vector backbone: pSFFV-neo
  Backbone size w/o insert (bp): 7200
  Vector type: Mammalian Expression
  Selectable markers: Neomycin (select with G418)
Growth in bacteria
  Bacterial resistance: Ampicillin, 100 μg/mL
  Growth temperature: 37°C
  Growth strain: XL1 Blue
  Copy number: High Copy
Gene/Insert
  Gene/Insert name: Bcl-2
  Species: M. musculus (mouse)
  Insert size (bp): 900
  GenBank ID: NM_177410
  Entrez Gene: Bcl2 (a.k.a. Bcl-2, C430015F12Rik, D630044D05Rik, D830018M01Rik)
  Cloning method: Restriction Enzyme; 5′ cloning site EcoRI (not destroyed); 3′ cloning site EcoRI (not destroyed)
  Sequencing primers: 5′ SFFV-F
Terms and licenses: Academic/Nonprofit Terms; Industry Terms: Not Available to Industry
How to cite: 3462 pSFFV-neo Bcl-2 was a gift from Stanley Korsmeyer (Addgene plasmid # 8776 ; http://n2t.net/addgene:8776 ; RRID:Addgene_8776)
